Addgene plasmid #155076: pLCHKO_MDM4_exon_deletion_4
Purpose: Lentiviral plasmid for expressing U6 driven hybrid guide (hg)RNA for deletion of MDM4 exon using SpCas9 and LbCas12a nucleases (CHyMErA system)
Depositing lab: Benjamin Blencowe & Jason Moffat. Depositing organization: University of Toronto. Publication: Genetic interaction mapping and exon-resolution functional genomics with a hybrid Cas9-Cas12a platform. Gonatopoulos-Pournatzis T, Aregger M, Brown KR, Farhangmehr S, Braunschweig U, Ward HN, Ha KCH, Weiss A, Billmann M, Durbic T, Myers CL, Blencowe BJ, Moffat J. Nat Biotechnol. 2020 May;38(5):638-648. doi: 10.1038/s41587-020-0437-z. Epub 2020 Mar 16. PubMed 32249828.
Backbone
  Vector backbone: pLCHKO
  Backbone size w/o insert (bp): 7481
  Vector type: Mammalian Expression, Lentiviral, CRISPR
  Selectable markers: Puromycin
Growth in bacteria
  Bacterial resistance: Ampicillin, 100 μg/mL
  Growth temperature: 30°C
  Growth strain: NEB Stable
  Copy number: High Copy
Gene/Insert
  Gene/Insert name: (hg)RNA for deletion of MDM4 exon using SpCas9 and LbCas12a nucleases
  gRNA/shRNA sequence: GTAGCTTGTTGCTATAATCAgtttcagagctatgctggaaacagcatagcaagttgaaataaggctagtccgttatcaacttgaaaaagtggcaccgagtcggtgctaatttctactaagtgtagatAGGGAAAGAATATGTCAGAACTA
  Species: H. sapiens (human)
  Insert size (bp): 150
  Promoter: U6
  Cloning method: Restriction Enzyme; 5′ cloning site BfuAI (destroyed during cloning); 3′ cloning site BfuAI (destroyed during cloning)
  Sequencing primers: 5′ actatcatatgcttaccgtaac
Terms and licenses: Academic/Nonprofit Terms; Industry Terms: Not Available to Industry
Depositor comments: U6-driven hgRNA cassette encoded on anti-sense strand
How to cite: pLCHKO_MDM4_exon_deletion_4 was a gift from Benjamin Blencowe & Jason Moffat (Addgene plasmid # 155076 ; http://n2t.net/addgene:155076 ; RRID:Addgene_155076)
