[The description below was written by a language model from this plasmid's Addgene catalogue record and pLannotate feature annotations shown in this document.]
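Description:
pLCHKO_MDM4_exon_deletion_4 is a lentiviral CRISPR guide-expression plasmid built on the pLCHKO backbone and belongs to the CHyMErA system, which pairs SpCas9 with LbCas12a. In bacteria it is maintained through a high-copy ColE1/pUC-type origin and ampicillin resistance (AmpR, β-lactamase). An f1 origin and remnants of lac and lacZα cloning-vector sequence are also present. The lentiviral portion has an RSV promoter fused to a truncated HIV-1 5' LTR, followed by the Ψ packaging signal, a gag fragment, the RRE for Rev-dependent RNA export, a cPPT/CTS, WPRE and a self-inactivating ΔU3 3' LTR. An SV40 poly(A) signal and SV40 origin lie downstream of the 3' LTR. This layout is that of a Tat-independent, third-generation-style transfer vector, whose viral functions must be supplied in trans for packaging.

The payload is a roughly 150 bp hybrid guide RNA (hgRNA) transcribed from a human U6 Pol III promoter. As the depositor notes and the feature table confirms, this cassette sits on the antisense strand relative to the viral genome. The hgRNA is a single transcript carrying a Cas9 spacer and the SpCas9 tracrRNA scaffold, followed by an LbCas12a direct repeat and a Cas12a spacer. In CHyMErA, Cas12a's own RNA-processing activity separates the two guides, so a single U6 transcript directs both nucleases. Here the two guides are designed to delete an exon of human MDM4; the record does not say which exon. The nucleases themselves are not encoded on this plasmid and must be provided separately. An hPGK promoter drives puromycin N-acetyltransferase, which allows selection of transduced mammalian cells. The name suggests the construct is one of a series of MDM4 exon-deletion guides, used for exon-resolution functional genomics.
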