Features (pLannotate 1.2.2; 27 found; start..end, strand, type, name):
    135..723     +  rep_origin     ori: high-copy-number ColE1/pMB1/pBR322/pUC origin of replication
    906..998     +  CDS            lacI (fragment): lac repressor; lacI; The lac repressor binds to the lac operator to inhibit transcription in E. coli. This inhibition can be relieved by adding lactose or isopropyl-β-D-thiogalactopyranoside (IPTG).
   1011..1032    +  protein_bind   CAP binding site: CAP binding activates transcription in the presence of cAMP. E. coli catabolite activator protein
   1047..1077    +  promoter       lac promoter: promoter for the E. coli lac operon
   1085..1101    +  protein_bind   lac operator: The lac repressor binds to the lac operator to inhibit transcription in E. coli. This inhibition can be relieved by adding lactose or isopropyl-β-D-thiogalactopyranoside (IPTG). lac repressor encoded by lacI
   1146..1164    +  promoter       T3 promoter: promoter for bacteriophage T3 RNA polymerase
   1192..1418    +  promoter       RSV promoter: Rous sarcoma virus enhancer/promoter
   1419..1599    +  LTR            5' LTR (truncated): truncated 5' long terminal repeat (LTR) from HIV-1
   1646..1771    +  misc_feature   HIV-1 Ψ: packaging signal of human immunodeficiency virus type 1
   1755..2118    +  CDS            HIV-1 gag (fragment): gag protein from human immunodeficiency virus 1; gag
   2264..2497    +  misc_feature   RRE: The Rev response element (RRE) of HIV-1 allows for Rev-dependent mRNA export from the nucleus to the cytoplasm.
   2874..2900    +  CDS            Rev (fragment): human immunodeficiency virus 1 (HIV-1) Rev protein; rev; enhances nuclear export of unspliced and incompletely spliced viral mRNAs
   2962..3029    -  misc_RNA       tracrRNA (fragment): trans-activating CRISPR RNA for the Streptococcus pyogenes CRISPR/Cas9 system
   3077..3317    -  promoter       U6 promoter: RNA polymerase III promoter for human U6 snRNA
   3359..3476    +  misc_feature   cPPT/CTS: central polypurine tract and central termination sequence of HIV-1
   3535..4035    +  promoter       hPGK promoter: human phosphoglycerate kinase 1 promoter
   4057..4656    +  CDS            PuroR (fragment): puromycin N-acetyltransferase; pac from Streptomyces; confers resistance to puromycin
   4672..5260    +  misc_feature   WPRE: woodchuck hepatitis virus posttranscriptional regulatory element
   5311..5330    +  misc_feature   cPPT/CTS (fragment): central polypurine tract and central termination sequence of HIV-1
   5332..5565    +  LTR            3' LTR (ΔU3): self-inactivating 3' long terminal repeat (LTR) from HIV-1
   5643..5764    +  polyA_signal   SV40 poly(A) signal: SV40 polyadenylation signal
   5804..5939    +  rep_origin     SV40 ori: SV40 origin of replication
   5960..5978    -  promoter       T7 promoter: promoter for bacteriophage T7 RNA polymerase
   5986..6141    +  CDS            lacZα (fragment): LacZα fragment of β-galactosidase; lacZ fragment
   6146..6574    +  rep_origin     f1 ori (sequence partly withheld): f1 bacteriophage origin of replication; arrow indicates direction of (+) strand synthesis
   6627..6731    +  promoter       AmpR promoter: bla
   6732..7592    +  CDS            AmpR: β-lactamase; bla; confers resistance to ampicillin, carbenicillin, and related antibiotics
>Addgene plasmid #155076 | pLCHKO_MDM4_exon_deletion_4 | addgene full sequence | sequence record 308577 | Addgene NGS Result
GATTTAAAACTTCATTTTTAATTTAAAAGGATCTAGGTGAAGATCCTTTTTGATAATCTCATGACCAAAA
TCCCTTAACGTGAGTTTTCGTTCCACTGAGCGTCAGACCCCGTAGAAAAGATCAAAGGATCTTCTTGAGA
TCCTTTTTTTCTGCGCGTAATCTGCTGCTTGCAAACAAAAAAACCACCGCTACCAGCGGTGGTTTGTTTG
CCGGATCAAGAGCTACCAACTCTTTTTCCGAAGGTAACTGGCTTCAGCAGAGCGCAGATACCAAATACTG
TTCTTCTAGTGTAGCCGTAGTTAGGCCACCACTTCAAGAACTCTGTAGCACCGCCTACATACCTCGCTCT
GCTAATCCTGTTACCAGTGGCTGCTGCCAGTGGCGATAAGTCGTGTCTTACCGGGTTGGACTCAAGACGA
TAGTTACCGGATAAGGCGCAGCGGTCGGGCTGAACGGGGGGTTCGTGCACACAGCCCAGCTTGGAGCGAA
CGACCTACACCGAACTGAGATACCTACAGCGTGAGCTATGAGAAAGCGCCACGCTTCCCGAAGGGAGAAA
GGCGGACAGGTATCCGGTAAGCGGCAGGGTCGGAACAGGAGAGCGCACGAGGGAGCTTCCAGGGGGAAAC
GCCTGGTATCTTTATAGTCCTGTCGGGTTTCGCCACCTCTGACTTGAGCGTCGATTTTTGTGATGCTCGT
CAGGGGGGCGGAGCCTATGGAAAAACGCCAGCAACGCGGCCTTTTTACGGTTCCTGGCCTTTTGCTGGCC
TTTTGCTCACATGTTCTTTCCTGCGTTATCCCCTGATTCTGTGGATAACCGTATTACCGCCTTTGAGTGA
GCTGATACCGCTCGCCGCAGCCGAACGACCGAGCGCAGCGAGTCAGTGAGCGAGGAAGCGGAAGAGCGCC
CAATACGCAAACCGCCTCTCCCCGCGCGTTGGCCGATTCATTAATGCAGCTGGCACGACAGGTTTCCCGA
CTGGAAAGCGGGCAGTGAGCGCAACGCAATTAATGTGAGTTAGCTCACTCATTAGGCACCCCAGGCTTTA
CACTTTATGCTTCCGGCTCGTATGTTGTGTGGAATTGTGAGCGGATAACAATTTCACACAGGAAACAGCT
ATGACCATGATTACGCCAAGCGCGCAATTAACCCTCACTAAAGGGAACAAAAGCTGGAGCTGCAAGCTTA
ATGTAGTCTTATGCAATACTCTTGTAGTCTTGCAACATGGTAACGATGAGTTAGCAACATGCCTTACAAG
GAGAGAAAAAGCACCGTGCATGCCGATTGGTGGAAGTAAGGTGGTACGATCGTGCCTTATTAGGAAGGCA
ACAGACGGGTCTGACATGGATTGGACGAACCACTGAATTGCCGCATTGCAGAGATATTGTATTTAAGTGC
CTAGCTCGATACATAAACGGGTCTCTCTGGTTAGACCAGATCTGAGCCTGGGAGCTCTCTGGCTAACTAG
GGAACCCACTGCTTAAGCCTCAATAAAGCTTGCCTTGAGTGCTTCAAGTAGTGTGTGCCCGTCTGTTGTG
TGACTCTGGTAACTAGAGATCCCTCAGACCCTTTTAGTCAGTGTGGAAAATCTCTAGCAGTGGCGCCCGA
ACAGGGACTTGAAAGCGAAAGGGAAACCAGAGGAGCTCTCTCGACGCAGGACTCGGCTTGCTGAAGCGCG
CACGGCAAGAGGCGAGGGGCGGCGACTGGTGAGTACGCCAAAAATTTTGACTAGCGGAGGCTAGAAGGAG
AGAGATGGGTGCGAGAGCGTCAGTATTAAGCGGGGGAGAATTAGATCGCGATGGGAAAAAATTCGGTTAA
GGCCAGGGGGAAAGAAAAAATATAAATTAAAACATATAGTATGGGCAAGCAGGGAGCTAGAACGATTCGC
AGTTAATCCTGGCCTGTTAGAAACATCAGAAGGCTGTAGACAAATACTGGGACAGCTACAACCATCCCTT
CAGACAGGATCAGAAGAACTTAGATCATTATATAATACAGTAGCAACCCTCTATTGTGTGCATCAAAGGA
TAGAGATAAAAGACACCAAGGAAGCTTTAGACAAGATAGAGGAAGAGCAAAACAAAAGTAAGACCACCGC
ACAGCAAGCGGCCGCTGATCTTCAGACCTGGAGGAGGAGATATGAGGGACAATTGGAGAAGTGAATTATA
TAAATATAAAGTAGTAAAAATTGAACCATTAGGAGTAGCACCCACCAAGGCAAAGAGAAGAGTGGTGCAG
AGAGAAAAAAGAGCAGTGGGAATAGGAGCTTTGTTCCTTGGGTTCTTGGGAGCAGCAGGAAGCACTATGG
GCGCAGCGTCAATGACGCTGACGGTACAGGCCAGACAATTATTGTCTGGTATAGTGCAGCAGCAGAACAA
TTTGCTGAGGGCTATTGAGGCGCAACAGCATCTGTTGCAACTCACAGTCTGGGGCATCAAGCAGCTCCAG
GCAAGAATCCTGGCTGTGGAAAGATACCTAAAGGATCAACAGCTCCTGGGGATTTGGGGTTGCTCTGGAA
AACTCATTTGCACCACTGCTGTGCCTTGGAATGCTAGTTGGAGTAATAAATCTCTGGAACAGATTTGGAA
TCACACGACCTGGATGGAGTGGGACAGAGAAATTAACAATTACACAAGCTTAATACACTCCTTAATTGAA
GAATCGCAAAACCAGCAAGAAAAGAATGAACAAGAATTATTGGAATTAGATAAATGGGCAAGTTTGTGGA
ATTGGTTTAACATAACAAATTGGCTGTGGTATATAAAATTATTCATAATGATAGTAGGAGGCTTGGTAGG
TTTAAGAATAGTTTTTGCTGTACTTTCTATAGTGAATAGAGTTAGGCAGGGATATTCACCATTATCGTTT
CAGACCCACCTCCCAACCCCGAGGGGACCCAGAGAATTCAAAAAAAATAGTTCTGACATATTCTTTCCCT
ATCTACACTTAGTAGAAATTAGCACCGACTCGGTGCCACTTTTTCAAGTTGATAACGGACTAGCCTTATT
TCAACTTGCTATGCTGTTTCCAGCATAGCTCTGAAACTGATTATAGCAACAAGCTACCGGTACCTCGTCC
TTTCCACAAGATATATAAAGCCAAGAAATCGAAATACTTTCAAGTTACGGTAAGCATATGATAGTCCATT
TTAAAACATAATTTTAAAACTGCAAACTACCCAAGAAATTATTACTTTCTACGTCACGTATTTTGTACTA
ATATCTTTGTGTTTACAGTCAAATTAATTCTAATTATCTCTCTAACAGCCTTGTATCGTATATGCAAATA
TGAAGGAATCATGGGAAATAGGCCCTCGAATTCTAGATCTTGAGACAAATGGCAGTATTCATCCACAATT
TTAAAAGAAAAGGGGGGATTGGGGGGTACAGTGCAGGGGAAAGAATAGTAGACATAATAGCAACAGACAT
ACAAACTAAAGAATTACAAAAACAAATTACAAAAATTCAAAATTTTCGGGTTTATTACAGGGACAGCAGA
GATCCACTTTGGCGCCGGCTCGAGGGGGCCCGGGTTGCGCCTTTTCCAAGGCAGCCCTGGGTTTGCGCAG
GGACGCGGCTGCTCTGGGCGTGGTTCCGGGAAACGCAGCGGCGCCGACCCTGGGTCTCGCACATTCTTCA
CGTCCGTTCGCAGCGTCACCCGGATCTTCGCCGCTACCCTTGTGGGCCCCCCGGCGACGCTTCCTGCTCC
GCCCCTAAGTCGGGAAGGTTCCTTGCGGTTCGCGGCGTGCCGGACGTGACAAACGGAAGCCGCAGCTCAC
ACTAGTACCCTCGCAGACGGACAGCGCCAGGGAGCAATGGCAGCGCGCCGACCGCGATGGGCTGTGGCCA
ATAGCGGCTGCTCAGCAGGGCGCGCCGAGAGCAGCGGCCGGGAAGGGGCGGTGCGGGAGGCGGGGTGTGG
GGCGGTAGTGTGGGCCCTGTTCCTGCCCGCGCGGTGTTCCGCATTCTGCAAGCCTCCGGAGCGCACGTCG
GCAGTCGGCTCCCTCGTTGACCGAATCACCGACCTCTCTCCCCAGGGGGATCCACCGGAGCTTACCATGA
CCGAGTACAAGCCCACGGTGCGCCTCGCCACCCGCGACGACGTCCCCAGGGCCGTACGCACCCTCGCCGC
CGCGTTCGCCGACTACCCCGCCACGCGCCACACCGTCGATCCGGACCGCCACATCGAGCGGGTCACCGAG
CTGCAAGAACTCTTCCTCACGCGCGTCGGGCTCGACATCGGCAAGGTGTGGGTCGCGGACGACGGCGCCG
CCGTGGCGGTCTGGACCACGCCGGAGAGCGTCGAAGCGGGGGCGGTGTTCGCCGAGATCGGCCCGCGCAT
GGCCGAGTTGAGCGGTTCCCGGCTGGCCGCGCAGCAACAGATGGAAGGCCTCCTGGCGCCGCACCGGCCC
AAGGAGCCCGCGTGGTTCCTGGCCACCGTCGGTGTTTCGCCCGACCACCAGGGCAAGGGTCTGGGCAGCG
CCGTCGTGCTCCCCGGAGTGGAGGCGGCCGAGCGCGCCGGGGTGCCCGCCTTCCTGGAGACCTCCGCGCC
CCGCAACCTCCCCTTCTACGAGCGGCTCGGCTTCACCGTCACCGCCGACGTCGAGGTGCCCGAAGGACCG
CGCACCTGGTGCATGACCCGCAAGCCCGGTGCCTGAACGCGTTAAGTCGACAATCAACCTCTGGATTACA
AAATTTGTGAAAGATTGACTGGTATTCTTAACTATGTTGCTCCTTTTACGCTATGTGGATACGCTGCTTT
AATGCCTTTGTATCATGCTATTGCTTCCCGTATGGCTTTCATTTTCTCCTCCTTGTATAAATCCTGGTTG
CTGTCTCTTTATGAGGAGTTGTGGCCCGTTGTCAGGCAACGTGGCGTGGTGTGCACTGTGTTTGCTGACG
CAACCCCCACTGGTTGGGGCATTGCCACCACCTGTCAGCTCCTTTCCGGGACTTTCGCTTTCCCCCTCCC
TATTGCCACGGCGGAACTCATCGCCGCCTGCCTTGCCCGCTGCTGGACAGGGGCTCGGCTGTTGGGCACT
GACAATTCCGTGGTGTTGTCGGGGAAATCATCGTCCTTTCCTTGGCTGCTCGCCTGTGTTGCCACCTGGA
TTCTGCGCGGGACGTCCTTCTGCTACGTCCCTTCGGCCCTCAATCCAGCGGACCTTCCTTCCCGCGGCCT
GCTGCCGGCTCTGCGGCCTCTTCCGCGTCTTCGCCTTCGCCCTCAGACGAGTCGGATCTCCCTTTGGGCC
GCCTCCCCGCGTCGACTTTAAGACCAATGACTTACAAGGCAGCTGTAGATCTTAGCCACTTTTTAAAAGA
AAAGGGGGGACTGGAAGGGCTAATTCACTCCCAACGAAGACAAGATCTGCTTTTTGCTTGTACTGGGTCT
CTCTGGTTAGACCAGATCTGAGCCTGGGAGCTCTCTGGCTAACTAGGGAACCCACTGCTTAAGCCTCAAT
AAAGCTTGCCTTGAGTGCTTCAAGTAGTGTGTGCCCGTCTGTTGTGTGACTCTGGTAACTAGAGATCCCT
CAGACCCTTTTAGTCAGTGTGGAAAATCTCTAGCAGTACGTATAGTAGTTCATGTCATCTTATTATTCAG
TATTTATAACTTGCAAAGAAATGAATATCAGAGAGTGAGAGGAACTTGTTTATTGCAGCTTATAATGGTT
ACAAATAAAGCAATAGCATCACAAATTTCACAAATAAAGCATTTTTTTCACTGCATTCTAGTTGTGGTTT
GTCCAAACTCATCAATGTATCTTATCATGTCTGGCTCTAGCTATCCCGCCCCTAACTCCGCCCATCCCGC
CCCTAACTCCGCCCAGTTCCGCCCATTCTCCGCCCCATGGCTGACTAATTTTTTTTATTTATGCAGAGGC
CGAGGCCGCCTCGGCCTCTGAGCTATTCCAGAAGTAGTGAGGAGGCTTTTTTGGAGGCCTAGGGACGTAC
CCAATTCGCCCTATAGTGAGTCGTATTACGCGCGCTCACTGGCCGTCGTTTTACAACGTCGTGACTGGGA
AAACCCTGGCGTTACCCAACTTAATCGCCTTGCAGCACATCCCCCTTTCGCCAGCTGGCGTAATAGCGAA
GAGGCCCGCACCGATCGCCCTTCCCAACAGTTGCGCAGCCTGAATGGCGAATGGG
[124 nt withheld, positions 6146-6269]
C
[91 nt withheld, positions 6271-6361]
A
[49 nt withheld, positions 6363-6411]
CCTTTGACGTTGGAGTCCACGTTCTTT
[37 nt withheld, positions 6439-6475]
ACCCTATCTCGGTCTATTCTTTTGATTTATAAGGGATTTTGCCGATTTCGGCCTATTGGTTAAAAAATGA
GCTGATTTAACAAAAATTTAACGCGAATTTTAACAAAATATTAACGCTTACAATTTAGGTGGCACTTTTC
GGGGAAATGTGCGCGGAACCCCTATTTGTTTATTTTTCTAAATACATTCAAATATGTATCCGCTCATGAG
ACAATAACCCTGATAAATGCTTCAATAATATTGAAAAAGGAAGAGTATGAGTATTCAACATTTCCGTGTC
GCCCTTATTCCCTTTTTTGCGGCATTTTGCCTTCCTGTTTTTGCTCACCCAGAAACGCTGGTGAAAGTAA
AAGATGCTGAAGATCAGTTGGGTGCACGAGTGGGTTACATCGAACTGGATCTCAACAGCGGTAAGATCCT
TGAGAGTTTTCGCCCCGAAGAACGTTTTCCAATGATGAGCACTTTTAAAGTTCTGCTATGTGGCGCGGTA
TTATCCCGTATTGACGCCGGGCAAGAGCAACTCGGTCGCCGCATACACTATTCTCAGAATGACTTGGTTG
AGTACTCACCAGTCACAGAAAAGCATCTTACGGATGGCATGACAGTAAGAGAATTATGCAGTGCTGCCAT
AACCATGAGTGATAACACTGCGGCCAACTTACTTCTGACAACGATCGGAGGACCGAAGGAGCTAACCGCT
TTTTTGCACAACATGGGGGATCATGTAACTCGCCTTGATCGTTGGGAACCGGAGCTGAATGAAGCCATAC
CAAACGACGAGCGTGACACCACGATGCCTGTAGCAATGGCAACAACGTTGCGCAAACTATTAACTGGCGA
ACTACTTACTCTAGCTTCCCGGCAACAATTAATAGACTGGATGGAGGCGGATAAAGTTGCAGGACCACTT
CTGCGCTCGGCCCTTCCGGCTGGCTGGTTTATTGCTGATAAATCTGGAGCCGGTGAGCGTGGGTCTCGCG
GTATCATTGCAGCACTGGGGCCAGATGGTAAGCCCTCCCGTATCGTAGTTATCTACACGACGGGGAGTCA
GGCAACTATGGATGAACGAAATAGACAGATCGCTGAGATAGGTGCCTCACTGATTAAGCATTGGTAACTG
TCAGACCAAGTTTACTCATATATACTTTAGATT
